>Addgene plasmid #218198 | pET-29b(+)_notufA-CmEndoCOM_3C-CBD-His | addgene full sequence | sequence record 431794 | Addgene NGS Result
CTATAATTCCTTCAAAAGTTACATCTCGTCGAAACAGTATCTTATCGGGTTTAGTTTCTACGAGGAAAAC
GGCACAAATTGGGGAGACACTACAACACCAATGACAAGCAGCCGCGCCTGGCAATACGCAAAATGGCAAC
CATCCGGGGCTACAAAGGGAGGGATTTTTTCATACGCTATCGACCGCGACGGAGTTGCCATCGGCGATAA
TACTCTGAAAACAACAGATTTTACGTGGACCCGTCAACTTATCGGGGCGATGAATCCGGGATCCGACTAC
GATATTCCGACTACCGGATTGGAGGTATTGTTCCAAGGTCCAGCCAACTCAGGCACCACGAATCCAGGCG
TGTCAGCCTGGCAAGTGAACACCGCCTACACAGCAGGGCAGTTGGTCACGTATAACGGCAAAACGTATAA
ATGCCTTCAACCTCACACAAGTCTTGCCGGTTGGGAGCCATCCAACGTACCCGCCTTATGGCAACTGCAA
TCTGGTAACGGACACCATCATCATCATCATCACCATCACCATTAATAGCTCGAGCACCACCACCACCACC
ACTGAGATCCGGCTGCTAACAAAGCCCGAAAGGAAGCTGAGTTGGCTGCTGCCACCGCTGAGCAATAACT
AGCATAACCCCTTGGGGCCTCTAAACGGGTCTTGAGGGGTTTTTTGCTGAAAGGAGGAACTATATCCGGA
TTGGCGAATGGG
[124 nt withheld, positions 713-836]
C
[91 nt withheld, positions 838-928]
A
[49 nt withheld, positions 930-978]
CCTTTGACGTTGGAGTCCACGTTCTTT
[37 nt withheld, positions 1006-1042]
ACCCTATCTCGGTCTATTCTTTTGATTTATAAGGGATTTTGCCGATTTCGGCCTATTGGTTAAAAAATGA
GCTGATTTAACAAAAATTTAACGCGAATTTTAACAAAATATTAACGCTTACAATTTAGGTGGCACTTTTC
GGGGAAATGTGCGCGGAACCCCTATTTGTTTATTTTTCTAAATACATTCAAATATGTATCCGCTCATGAA
TTAATTCTTAGAAAAACTCATCGAGCATCAAATGAAACTGCAATTTATTCATATCAGGATTATCAATACC
ATATTTTTGAAAAAGCCGTTTCTGTAATGAAGGAGAAAACTCACCGAGGCAGTTCCATAGGATGGCAAGA
TCCTGGTATCGGTCTGCGATTCCGACTCGTCCAACATCAATACAACCTATTAATTTCCCCTCGTCAAAAA
TAAGGTTATCAAGTGAGAAATCACCATGAGTGACGACTGAATCCGGTGAGAATGGCAAAAGTTTATGCAT
TTCTTTCCAGACTTGTTCAACAGGCCAGCCATTACGCTCGTCATCAAAATCACTCGCATCAACCAAACCG
TTATTCATTCGTGATTGCGCCTGAGCGAGACGAAATACGCGATCGCTGTTAAAAGGACAATTACAAACAG
GAATCGAATGCAACCGGCGCAGGAACACTGCCAGCGCATCAACAATATTTTCACCTGAATCAGGATATTC
TTCTAATACCTGGAATGCTGTTTTCCCGGGGATCGCAGTGGTGAGTAACCATGCATCATCAGGAGTACGG
ATAAAATGCTTGATGGTCGGAAGAGGCATAAATTCCGTCAGCCAGTTTAGTCTGACCATCTCATCTGTAA
CATCATTGGCAACGCTACCTTTGCCATGTTTCAGAAACAACTCTGGCGCATCGGGCTTCCCATACAATCG
ATAGATTGTCGCACCTGATTGCCCGACATTATCGCGAGCCCATTTATACCCATATAAATCAGCATCCATG
TTGGAATTTAATCGCGGCCTAGAGCAAGACGTTTCCCGTTGAATATGGCTCATAACACCCCTTGTATTAC
TGTTTATGTAAGCAGACAGTTTTATTGTTCATGACCAAAATCCCTTAACGTGAGTTTTCGTTCCACTGAG
CGTCAGACCCCGTAGAAAAGATCAAAGGATCTTCTTGAGATCCTTTTTTTCTGCGCGTAATCTGCTGCTT
GCAAACAAAAAAACCACCGCTACCAGCGGTGGTTTGTTTGCCGGATCAAGAGCTACCAACTCTTTTTCCG
AAGGTAACTGGCTTCAGCAGAGCGCAGATACCAAATACTGTCCTTCTAGTGTAGCCGTAGTTAGGCCACC
ACTTCAAGAACTCTGTAGCACCGCCTACATACCTCGCTCTGCTAATCCTGTTACCAGTGGCTGCTGCCAG
TGGCGATAAGTCGTGTCTTACCGGGTTGGACTCAAGACGATAGTTACCGGATAAGGCGCAGCGGTCGGGC
TGAACGGGGGGTTCGTGCACACAGCCCAGCTTGGAGCGAACGACCTACACCGAACTGAGATACCTACAGC
GTGAGCTATGAGAAAGCGCCACGCTTCCCGAAGGGAGAAAGGCGGACAGGTATCCGGTAAGCGGCAGGGT
CGGAACAGGAGAGCGCACGAGGGAGCTTCCAGGGGGAAACGCCTGGTATCTTTATAGTCCTGTCGGGTTT
CGCCACCTCTGACTTGAGCGTCGATTTTTGTGATGCTCGTCAGGGGGGCGGAGCCTATGGAAAAACGCCA
GCAACGCGGCCTTTTTACGGTTCCTGGCCTTTTGCTGGCCTTTTGCTCACATGTTCTTTCCTGCGTTATC
CCCTGATTCTGTGGATAACCGTATTACCGCCTTTGAGTGAGCTGATACCGCTCGCCGCAGCCGAACGACC
GAGCGCAGCGAGTCAGTGAGCGAGGAAGCGGAAGAGCGCCTGATGCGGTATTTTCTCCTTACGCATCTGT
GCGGTATTTCACACCGCAATGGTGCACTCTCAGTACAATCTGCTCTGATGCCGCATAGTTAAGCCAGTAT
ACACTCCGCTATCGCTACGTGACTGGGTCATGGCTGCGCCCCGACACCCGCCAACACCCGCTGACGCGCC
CTGACGGGCTTGTCTGCTCCCGGCATCCGCTTACAGACAAGCTGTGACCGTCTCCGGGAGCTGCATGTGT
CAGAGGTTTTCACCGTCATCACCGAAACGCGCGAGGCAGCTGCGGTAAAGCTCATCAGCGTGGTCGTGAA
GCGATTCACAGATGTCTGCCTGTTCATCCGCGTCCAGCTCGTTGAGTTTCTCCAGAAGCGTTAATGTCTG
GCTTCTGATAAAGCGGGCCATGTTAAGGGCGGTTTTTTCCTGTTTGGTCACTGATGCCTCCGTGTAAGGG
GGATTTCTGTTCATGGGGGTAATGATACCGATGAAACGAGAGAGGATGCTCACGATACGGGTTACTGATG
ATGAACATGCCCGGTTACTGGAACGTTGTGAGGGTAAACAACTGGCGGTATGGATGCGGCGGGACCAGAG
AAAAATCACTCAGGGTCAATGCCAGCGCTTCGTTAATACAGATGTAGGTGTTCCACAGGGTAGCCAGCAG
CATCCTGCGATGCAGATCCGGAACATAATGGTGCAGGGCGCTGACTTCCGCGTTTCCAGACTTTACGAAA
CACGGAAACCGAAGACCATTCATGTTGTTGCTCAGGTCGCAGACGTTTTGCAGCAGCAGTCGCTTCACGT
TCGCTCGCGTATCGGTGATTCATTCTGCTAACCAGTAAGGCAACCCCGCCAGCCTAGCCGGGTCCTCAAC
GACAGGAGCACGATCATGCGCACCCGTGGGGCCGCCATGCCGGCGATAATGGCCTGCTTCTCGCCGAAAC
GTTTGGTGGCGGGACCAGTGACGAAGGCTTGAGCGAGGGCGTGCAAGATTCCGAATACCGCAAGCGACAG
GCCGATCATCGTCGCGCTCCAGCGAAAGCGGTCCTCGCCGAAAATGACCCAGAGCGCTGCCGGCACCTGT
CCTACGAGTTGCATGATAAAGAAGACAGTCATAAGTGCGGCGACGATAGTCATGCCCCGCGCCCACCGGA
AGGAGCTGACTGGGTTGAAGGCTCTCAAGGGCATCGGTCGAGATCCCGGTGCCTAATGAGTGAGCTAACT
TACATTAATTGCGTTGCGCTCACTGCCCGCTTTCCAGTCGGGAAACCTGTCGTGCCAGCTGCATTAATGA
ATCGGCCAACGCGCGGGGAGAGGCGGTTTGCGTATTGGGCGCCAGGGTGGTTTTTCTTTTCACCAGTGAG
ACGGGCAACAGCTGATTGCCCTTCACCGCCTGGCCCTGAGAGAGTTGCAGCAAGCGGTCCACGCTGGTTT
GCCCCAGCAGGCGAAAATCCTGTTTGATGGTGGTTAACGGCGGGATATAACATGAGCTGTCTTCGGTATC
GTCGTATCCCACTACCGAGATGTCCGCACCAACGCGCAGCCCGGACTCGGTAATGGCGCGCATTGCGCCC
AGCGCCATCTGATCGTTGGCAACCAGCATCGCAGTGGGAACGATGCCCTCATTCAGCATTTGCATGGTTT
GTTGAAAACCGGACATGGCACTCCAGTCGCCTTCCCGTTCCGCTATCGGCTGAATTTGATTGCGAGTGAG
ATATTTATGCCAGCCAGCCAGACGCAGACGCGCCGAGACAGAACTTAATGGGCCCGCTAACAGCGCGATT
TGCTGGTGACCCAATGCGACCAGATGCTCCACGCCCAGTCGCGTACCGTCTTCATGGGAGAAAATAATAC
TGTTGATGGGTGTCTGGTCAGAGACATCAAGAAATAACGCCGGAACATTAGTGCAGGCAGCTTCCACAGC
AATGGCATCCTGGTCATCCAGCGGATAGTTAATGATCAGCCCACTGACGCGTTGCGCGAGAAGATTGTGC
ACCGCCGCTTTACAGGCTTCGACGCCGCTTCGTTCTACCATCGACACCACCACGCTGGCACCCAGTTGAT
CGGCGCGAGATTTAATCGCCGCGACAATTTGCGACGGCGCGTGCAGGGCCAGACTGGAGGTGGCAACGCC
AATCAGCAACGACTGTTTGCCCGCCAGTTGTTGTGCCACGCGGTTGGGAATGTAATTCAGCTCCGCCATC
GCCGCTTCCACTTTTTCCCGCGTTTTCGCAGAAACGTGGCTGGCCTGGTTCACCACGCGGGAAACGGTCT
GATAAGAGACACCGGCATACTCTGCGACATCGTATAACGTTACTGGTTTCACATTCACCACCCTGAATTG
ACTCTCTTCCGGGCGCTATCATGCCATACCGCGAAAGGTTTTGCGCCATTCGATGGTGTCCGGGATCTCG
ACGCTCTCCCTTATGCGACTCCTGCATTAGGAAGCAGCCCAGTAGTAGGTTGAGGCCGTTGAGCACCGCC
GCCGCAAGGAATGGTGCATGCAAGGAGATGGCGCCCAACAGTCCCCCGGCCACGGGGCCTGCCACCATAC
CCACGCCGAAACAAGCGCTCATGAGCCCGAAGTGGCGAGCCCGATCTTCCCCATCGGTGATGTCGGCGAT
ATAGGCGCCAGCAACCGCACCTGTGGCGCCGGTGATGCCGGCCACGATGCGTCCGGCGTAGAGGATCGAG
ATCGATCTCGATCCCGCGAAATTAATACGACTCACTATAGGGGAATTGTGAGCGGATAACAATTCCCCTC
TAGAAATAATTTTGTTTAACTTTAAGAAGGAGATATACATATGAAAGGTTCTTCTTCCGTGTGCCCTAGT
GATAATACCCATGCGACAGGGGCGGCATTACAAAAGATCTTAGATTACAAGAAAGGGGATCATCAAATCA
TGGCCGGTTATTTTCGTTCGTGGCGTGACACAGCCTCGGGTACGGGTAATAAGGTGTCCATGTTGGACTT
GCCCGACTGTCTGGACATCGCGTTTGTGTTCCCCGAGGGAGATGAGACCGCCTCCTTCTGGACAACACTT
AAAGATACCTATGTCCCTGCGCTTCACGGTCGTGGTATCAAAGTGGTACGCAGTGTAGGTATTGCACAAT
TGATTAACACAGCCTGGGACAATACACCGGCAGGTTGGCAAGGTTTAGCTGACGCTCTTATGAAGACCGT
AGACGATTATGGTTTAGATGGATTGGACATCGATGTAGAGCAGAGTCTTAACGCCAATCAGCTGAAGCAA
GCGACAGGCGTATTTAACGCTCTTGCAAAAAAACTTGGTCCGAAGAGTGGAACGGGCAAGCTTCTGATTT
TCGATACGAACATGGATGGCACTCAACCGTTGTGGCGCAACGTGTATCCGACAATCTCTTACGTTTTGAT
TCAATCATACGGCCGTTCCATTTCTGGCTTACAGACGAC
Features (pLannotate 1.2.2; 21 found; start..end, strand, type, name):
     20..268     +  CDS            endOF2 (fragment): EBA2_ELIME - Experimental evidence at protein level: Swiss-Prot protein existence level 1. Endohydrolysis of the di-N-acetylchitobiosyl unit in high- mannose glycopeptides and glycoproteins. Complex biantennary glycans are the preferred substrates. Tri- and tetraantennary glycans are not hydrolyzed, and high mannose glycans are very poor substrates. From Elizabethkingia meningoseptica (Chryseobacterium meningosepticum).
    335..490     +  CDS            chiA1 (fragment): CHIA1_BACCI - Experimental evidence at protein level: Swiss-Prot protein existence level 1. From Bacillus circulans.
    512..532     +  CDS            7xHis: 6xHis affinity tag
    545..562     +  CDS            9xHis (fragment): 9xHis affinity tag
    572..621     +  CDS            SET1 (fragment): solubility-enhancement tag derived from T7 phage gene 10B
    629..676     +  terminator     T7 terminator: transcription terminator for bacteriophage T7 RNA polymerase
    713..1141    +  rep_origin     f1 ori (sequence partly withheld): f1 bacteriophage origin of replication; arrow indicates direction of (+) strand synthesis
   1194..1251    +  promoter       AmpR promoter (fragment): bla
   1260..2075    -  CDS            KanR: aminoglycoside phosphotransferase; aph(3')-Ia; confers resistance to kanamycin in bacteria or G418 (Geneticin®) in eukaryotes
   2197..2785    +  rep_origin     ori: high-copy-number ColE1/pMB1/pBR322/pUC origin of replication
   2971..3110    -  misc_feature   bom: basis of mobility region from pBR322
   3212..3403    -  CDS            rop: Rop protein, which maintains plasmids at low copy number; rop
   3420..3800    +  CDS            YPB1_ECOLX: Protein predicted: Swiss-Prot protein existence level 4. From Escherichia coli.
   3872..4163    -  CDS            TcR (fragment): tetracycline efflux protein; tet; confers resistance to tetracycline
   4178..4199    -  protein_bind   CAP binding site: CAP binding activates transcription in the presence of cAMP. E. coli catabolite activator protein
   4212..5294    -  CDS            lacI: lac repressor; lacI; The lac repressor binds to the lac operator to inhibit transcription in E. coli. This inhibition can be relieved by adding lactose or isopropyl-β-D-thiogalactopyranoside (IPTG).
   5295..5372    -  promoter       lacI promoter: lacI
   5380..5659    -  CDS            TcR (fragment): tetracycline efflux protein; tet; confers resistance to tetracycline
   5685..5703    +  promoter       T7 promoter: promoter for bacteriophage T7 RNA polymerase
   5704..5728    +  protein_bind   lac operator: The lac repressor binds to the lac operator to inhibit transcription in E. coli. This inhibition can be relieved by adding lactose or isopropyl-β-D-thiogalactopyranoside (IPTG). lac repressor encoded by lacI
   5743..5765    +  RBS            RBS: efficient ribosome binding site from bacteriophage T7 gene 10 (Olins and Rangwala, 1989)
