[The description below was written by a language model from this plasmid's Addgene catalogue record and pLannotate feature annotations shown in this document.]
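Description:
pET-29b(+)_notufA-CmEndoCOM_3C-CBD-His is a bacterial expression plasmid built on the Novagen pET-29b(+) backbone for producing EndoCOM, an endoglycosidase from the fungus Cordyceps militaris (strain CM01), in E. coli. The synthesized insert is codon-optimized for E. coli and covers residues 19–315 of the protein. It is followed by a C-terminal 3C-CBD-His module: a 3C protease cleavage site, a chitin-binding domain, and a polyhistidine tag. In the feature table, part of the open reading frame is annotated by homology to a bacterial endo-β-N-acetylglucosaminidase. The chitin-binding domain is matched to a fragment of Bacillus circulans chitinase A1, and His-tag annotations lie just upstream of the T7 terminator. The annotated sequence is circular and numbered so that the coding region wraps around the origin, so only the 3′ portion of the enzyme gene is labelled. The short "SET1" and tetracycline-resistance fragments appear to be backbone remnants or incidental matches rather than functional parts.

Transcription is driven by a T7 promoter with an adjacent lac operator and the phage T7 gene 10 ribosome binding site. The plasmid-borne lacI gene supplies repressor, so expression stays off until induced with IPTG in a host that provides T7 RNA polymerase, such as a BL21(DE3)-type strain. The plasmid is selected with kanamycin through the KanR gene. It replicates from a pBR322-type origin accompanied by rop and bom, consistent with the recorded low copy number, and it also carries an f1 origin. The dual tag allows capture of the fusion on nickel or chitin resin, and the 3C site should allow the tags to be removed from the purified enzyme. The meaning of "notufA" in the name is not explained in the record.
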