Addgene plasmid #218198: pET-29b(+)_notufA-CmEndoCOM_3C-CBD-His
Purpose: Bacterial expression of a His-tagged Chitin Binding fusion of Cordyceps militaris EndoCOM
Depositing lab: Florence Pojer. Depositing organization: Swiss Federal Institute of Technology (EPFL).
Backbone
  Vector backbone: pET-29b(+)
  Backbone manufacturer: Novagen
  Vector type: Bacterial Expression
Growth in bacteria
  Bacterial resistance: Kanamycin, 50 μg/mL
  Growth temperature: 37°C
  Growth strain: DH5alpha
  Growth instructions: For expression, grow in your preferred BL21(DE3) or related strain. Induce with 0.5 mM IPTG at 18C overnight or in autoinduction media at 18C overnight.
  Copy number: Low Copy
Gene/Insert
  Gene/Insert name: EndoCOM (alt name: F_pET-29b(+)_notufA-CmEndoCOM_3C-CBD-His)
  Species: Cordyceps militaris (strain CM01)
  Mutation: codon optimized Ecoli, residues 19-315
  GenBank ID: EGX89767.1 G3JPF7
  Promoter: T7
  Tag / fusion protein: 3C-CBD-His (C terminal on insert)
  Cloning method: Gene Synthesis
  Sequencing primers: 5′ T7promoter; 3′ T7terminator
Terms and licenses: Academic/Nonprofit Terms; Industry Terms: Not Available to Industry
How to cite: pET-29b(+)_notufA-CmEndoCOM_3C-CBD-His was a gift from Florence Pojer (Addgene plasmid # 218198 ; http://n2t.net/addgene:218198 ; RRID:Addgene_218198)
